>Addgene plasmid #52128 | pcdna3 T7 Jip1b(C631S, C643S and C699T) | depositor partial sequence | sequence record 81297 | T7 and Sp6
ACGTATTAGTCATCGCTATTACCATGGTGATGCGGTTTTGGCAGTACATCAATGGGCGTGGATAGCGGTT
TGACTCACGGGGATTTCCAAGTCTCCACCCCATTGACGTCAATGGGAGTTTGTTTTGGCACCAAAATCAA
CGGGACTTTCCAAAATGTCGTAACAACTCCGCCCCATTGACGCAAATGGGCGGTAGGCGTGTACGGTGGG
AGGTCTATATAAGCAGAGCTCTCTGGCTAACTAGAGAACCCACTGCTTACTGGCTTATCGAAATTAATAC
GACTCACTATAGGGAGACCCAAGCTTATGGCTAGCATGACTGGTGGACAGCAAATGGGTGGATCCATGGC
GGAGCGAGAGAGCGGCCTGGGCGGGGGCGCCGCGTCCCCACCGGCCGCTTCCCCATTCCTGGGACTGCAC
ATCGCGTCGCCTCCCAATTTCAGGCTCACCCATGACATCAGCCTGGAGGAGTTTGAGGATGAAGACCTTT
CGGAGATCACTGACGAGTGTGGCATCAGCCTGCAGTGCAAAGACACCCTGTCTCTCCGGCCCCCGCGCGC
CGGGCTGCTGTCTGCGGGTAGCAGCGGCAGCGCGGGGAGCCGGCTGCAGGCGGAGATGCTGCAGATGGAC
CTGATCGACGCGGCAGGTGACACTCCGGGCGCCGAGGACGACGAGGAGGAGGAGGACGACGAGCTCGCTG
CCCAACGACCAGGAGTGGGGCCTCCCAAAGCGGAGTCCAACCAGGATCCGGCGCCTCGCAGCCAGGGCCA
GGGCCCGGGCACAGGCAGCGGAGACACCTACCGACCCAAGAGGCCTACCACGCTCAACCTTTTCCCGCAG
GTGCCGCGGTCTCAGGACACGCTGAATAATAACTCTTTAGGCAAAAAGCACAGTTGGCAGGACCGTGTGT
CTCGATCATCCTCCCCTCTGAAGACAGGAGAACAGACGCCTCCACATGAACACATCTGCCTGAGTGATGA
GCTGCCACCCCAGGGCAGTCCTGTTCCCACCCAGGACCGCGGCACTTCCACCGACAGCCCTTGTCGCCGA
AGTGCAGCCACCCAGATGGCACCTCCAAGCGGTCCCCCTGCCACTGCGCCTGGTGGCCGGGGCCACTCCC
ATCGAGACCGAATCCACTACCAGGCAGATGTGCGGCTCGAGGCGACTGAGGAGATCTACCTGACCCCAGT
GCAGAGGCCCCCAGACCCTGCAGAACCCACCTCCACCTTCATGCCACCCACGGAGAGCCGGATGTCAGTT
AGCTCGGATCCAGACCCTGCCGCTTACTCTGTAACTGCGGGGCGGCCACACCCCTCCATCAGTGAAGAGG
ATGAGGGCTTCGACTGCCTGTCATCCCCAGAGCGAGCTGAGCCACCAGGTGGAGGGTGGCGGGGAAGCCT
CGGGGAGCCACCACCGCCTCCACGGGCCTCACTGAGCTCGGACACCAGCGCACTGTCCTACGACTCGGTC
AAGTACACACTGGTGGTGGATGAACATGCCCAGCTTGAGTTGGTGAGCCTGCGGCCGTGCTTTGGAGATT
ACAGTGACGAAAGCGACTCTGCCACTGTCTATGACAACTGTGCCTCTGCCTCCTCGCCCTACGAGTCAGC
CATTGGTGAGGAGTATGAGGAGGCCCCTCAGCCCCGGCCTCCCACCTGCCTCTCAGAGGACTCCACCCCG
GATGAGCCTGATGTCCACTTCTCTAAGAAGTTTCTGAATGTCTTCATGAGTGGCCGCTCTCGTTCCTCCA
GTGCTGAGTCCTTTGGGCTGTTCTCCTGCGTCATCAATGGGGAGGAGCATGAGCAAACCCATCGGGCTAT
ATTCAGGTTTGTGCCTCGGCATGAAGATGAACTTGAGCTGGAAGTGGATGACCCCCTGCTGGTGGAGCTG
CAGGCAGAAGACTATTGGTATGAGGCCTATAACATGCGCACCGGAGCCCGCGGGGTCTTCCCTGCCTACT
ATGCCATTGAGGTCACCAAGGAGCCTGAGCACATGGCAGCCCTTGCCAAAAACAGCGACTGGATTGACCA
GTTCCGGGTGAAGTTCCTGGGGTCTGTCCAGGTTCCTTATCACAAGGGCAATGATGTCCTCTGTGCTGCT
ATGCAAAAGATCGCCACCACCCGCCGGCTCACCGTGCACTTTAACCCGCCCTCCAGCAGTGTCCTTGAGA
TCAGTGTCAGGGGTGTCAAGATAGGCGTCAAAGCTGATGATGCTCTGGAGGCCAAGGGAAATAAAAGTAG
CCACTTCTTCCAGCTAAAGAACATCTCTTTCAGTGGATACCATCCAAAGAATAACAAGTACTTTGGGTTT
ATCACTAAGCACCCTGCTGACCACCGGTTTGCCAGCCATGTCTTTGTGTCTGAAGATTCCACCAAAGCCC
TGGCGGAGTCTGTGGGGCGTGCATTTCAGCAGTTCTACAAGCAGTTTGTGGAGTATACCACTCCTACAGA
AGATATCTACTTGGAGTAGGCGGCCGCTCGAGCATGCATCTAGAGGGCCCTATTCTATAGTGTCACCTAA
ATGCTAGAGCTCGCTGATCAGCCTCGACTGTGCCTTCTAGTTGCCAGCCATCTGTTGTTTGCCCCTCCCC
CGTGCCTTCCTTGACCCTGGAAGGTGCCACTCCCACTGTCCTTTCCTAATAAAATGAGGAAATTGCATCG
CATTGTCTGAGTAGGTGTCATTCTATTCTGGGGGGTGGGGTGGGGCAGGACAGCAAGGGGGAGGATTGGG
AAGACAATAGCAGGCATGCTGGGGATGCGGTGGGCTCTATGGCTTCTGAGGCGGAAAGAACCAGCTGGGG
CTCTAGGGGGTATCCC
