>Addgene plasmid #52128 | pcdna3 T7 Jip1b(C631S, C643S and C699T) | addgene partial sequence | sequence record 82969 | BGH-rev 5'-TAGAAGGCACAGTCGAGG-3'
TATAGAATAGGGCCCTCTAGATGCATGCTCGAGCGGCCGCCTACTCCAAGTAGATATCTTCTGTAGGAGT
GGTATACTCCACAAACTGCTTGTAGAACTGCTGAAATGCACGCCCCACAGACTCCGCCAGGGCTTTGGTG
GAATCTTCAGACACAAAGACATGGCTGGCAAACCGGTGGTCAGCAGGGTGCTTAGTGATAAACCCAAAGT
ACTTGTTATTCTTTGGATGGTATCCACTGAAAGAGATGTTCTTTAGCTGGAAGAAGTGGCTACTTTTATT
TCCCTTGGCCTCCAGAGCATCATCAGCTTTGACGCCTATCTTGACACCCCTGACACTGATCTCAAGGACA
CTGCTGGAGGGCGGGTTAAAGTGCACGGTGAGCCGGCGGGTGGTGGCGATCTTTTGCATAGCAGCACAGA
GGACATCATTGCCCTTGTGATAAGGAACCTGGACAGACCCCAGGAACTTCACCCGGAACTGGTCAATCCA
GTCGCTGTTTTTGGCAAGGGCTGCCATGTGCTCAGGCTCCTTGGTGACCTCAATGGCATAGTAGGCAGGG
AAGACCCCGCGGGCTCCGGTGCGCATGTTATAGGCCTCATACCAATAGTCTTCTGCCTGCAGCTCCACCA
GCAGGGGGTCATCCACTTCCAGCTCAAGTTCATCTTCATGCCGAGGCACAAACCTGAATATAGCCCGATG
GGTTTGCTCATGCTCCTCCCCATTGATGACGCAGGAGAACAGCCCAAAGGACTCAGCACTGGAGGAACGA
GAGCGGCCACTCATGAAGACATTCAGAAACTTCTTAGAGAAGTGGACATCAGGCTCATCCGGGGTGGAGT
CCTCTGAGAGGCAGGTGGGA
