>Addgene plasmid #52128 | pcdna3 T7 Jip1b(C631S, C643S and C699T) | addgene partial sequence | sequence record 82971 | CMV-F 5'-CGCAAATGGGCGGTAGGCGTG-3'
AGAGCTCTCTGGCTAACTAGAGAACCCACTGCTTACTGGCTTATCGAAATTAATACGACTCACTATAGGG
AGACCCAAGCTTATGGCTAGCATGACTGGTGGACAGCAAATGGGTGGATCCATGGCGGAGCGAGAGAGCG
GCCTGGGCGGGGGCGCCGCGTCCCCACCGGCCGCTTCCCCATTCCTGGGACTGCACATCGCGTCGCCTCC
CAATTTCAGGCTCACCCATGACATCAGCCTGGAGGAGTTTGAGGATGAAGACCTTTCGGAGATCACTGAC
GAGTGTGGCATCAGCCTGCAGTGCAAAGACACCCTGTCTCTCCGGCCCCCGCGCGCCGGGCTGCTGTCTG
CGGGTAGCAGCGGCAGCGCGGGGAGCCGGCTGCAGGCGGAGATGCTGCAGATGGACCTGATCGACGCGGC
AGGTGACACTCCGGGCGCCGAGGACGACGAGGAGGAGGAGGACGACGAGCTCGCTGCCCAACGACCAGGA
GTGGGGCCTCCCAAAGCGGAGTCCAACCAGGATCCGGCGCCTCGCAGCCAGGGCCAGGGCCCGGGCACAG
GCAGCGGAGACACCTACCGACCCAAGAGGCCTACCACGCTCAACCTTTTCCCGCAGGTGCCGCGGTCTCA
GGACACGCTGAATAATAACTCTTTAGGCAAAAAGCACAGTTGGCAGGACCGTGTGTCTCGATCATCCTCC
CCTCTGAAGACAGGAGAACAGACGCCTCCACATGAACACATCTGCCTGAGTGATGAGCTGCCACCCCAGG
GCAGTCCTGTTCCCACCCAGGACCGCGGCACTTCCACCGACAGCCCTTGTCGCCGAAGTG
