[The description below was written by a language model from this plasmid's Addgene catalogue record.]
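Description:
pcdna3 T7 Jip1b(C631S, C643S and C699T) is a mammalian expression plasmid built on the pcDNA3 backbone (about 5.4 kb without insert). It is propagated in E. coli as a high-copy plasmid under ampicillin selection. The record includes no feature table, so individual backbone elements are not itemised. pcDNA3 as commercially supplied generally drives inserts from the CMV immediate-early promoter, with flanking T7 and SP6 phage promoters, which fits the T7 and Sp6 sequencing primers listed here. It also normally carries a neomycin resistance cassette for selecting stable mammalian cell lines, although the record does not confirm any of these parts for this construct.

The insert is a roughly 2.1 kb mouse cDNA encoding JNK interacting protein-1b (JIP-1b, gene Mapk8ip1, also known as IB1), cloned between HindIII and EcoRV sites, both of which remain intact. The protein is expressed with an N-terminal T7 epitope tag supplied by the backbone, which allows detection or immunoprecipitation with anti-T7 tag antibodies. This version carries three substitutions, C631S, C643S and C699T, and the insert name also bears the designation "M1-5". The record does not explain what that label means or what functional effect the mutations are meant to have.

JIP-1 is described as a mammalian scaffold protein that mediates activation of a MAP kinase signalling pathway. The plasmid is therefore suited to transfection studies that compare this mutant with wild-type JIP-1b, for example in assays of scaffold complex assembly or JNK pathway signalling.
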