Addgene plasmid #52128: pcdna3 T7 Jip1b(C631S, C643S and C699T)
Purpose: a mammalian scaffold protein that mediates the activation of a MAP kinase signaling pathway.
Depositing lab: Roger Davis. Depositing organization: University of Massachusetts, Worcester. Publication: A mammalian scaffold complex that selectively mediates MAP kinase activation. Whitmarsh AJ, Cavanagh J, Tournier C, Yasuda J, Davis RJ. Science. 1998 Sep 11;281(5383):1671-4. 10.1126/science.281.5383.1671 PubMed 9733513.
Backbone
  Vector backbone: pcDNA3
  Backbone manufacturer: invitrogen
  Backbone size w/o insert (bp): 5446
  Vector type: Mammalian Expression
Growth in bacteria
  Bacterial resistance: Ampicillin, 100 μg/mL
  Growth temperature: 37°C
  Growth strain: DH5alpha
  Copy number: High Copy
Gene/Insert
  Gene/Insert name: JNK interacting protein-1b (JIP-1b)(M1-5)
  Species: M. musculus (mouse)
  Insert size (bp): 2115
  Mutation: C631S, C643S and C699T
  GenBank ID: AF054611.1
  Entrez Gene: Mapk8ip1 (a.k.a. IB1, JIP-1, Jip1, Prkm8ip, Skip, mjip-2a)
  Tag / fusion protein: T7 (N terminal on backbone)
  Cloning method: Restriction Enzyme; 5′ cloning site Hind III (not destroyed); 3′ cloning site EcoRV (not destroyed)
  Sequencing primers: 5′ T7; 3′ Sp6
Terms and licenses: Academic/Nonprofit Terms; Industry Terms: Not Available to Industry
How to cite: pcdna3 T7 Jip1b(C631S, C643S and C699T) was a gift from Roger Davis (Addgene plasmid # 52128 ; http://n2t.net/addgene:52128 ; RRID:Addgene_52128)
